Addgene plasmid #173386: RVD-TA7
Purpose: One-step assembly of custom RVD arrays to construct DdCBE, TALE, etc.
Depositing lab: Bin Shen. Depositing organization: Nanjing Medical University. Publication: Precision modeling of mitochondrial diseases in zebrafish via DdCBE-mediated mtDNA base editing. Guo J, Zhang X, Chen X, Sun H, Dai Y, Wang J, Qian X, Tan L, Lou X, Shen B. Cell Discov. 2021 Sep 3;7(1):78. doi: 10.1038/s41421-021-00307-9. PubMed 34480028.
Backbone
  Vector backbone: TetR T vector
  Vector type: Unspecified
Growth in bacteria
  Bacterial resistance: Tetracycline, 10 μg/mL
  Growth temperature: 37°C
  Growth strain: DH5alpha
  Copy number: High Copy
Gene/Insert
  Gene/Insert name: NG-NI dimer RVD at Position7
  Species: Synthetic
  Mutation: no
  Cloning method: Restriction Enzyme; 5′ cloning site Unknown (unknown if destroyed)
Terms and licenses: Academic/Nonprofit Terms; Industry Terms: Not Available to Industry
Depositor comments: RVD is inserted into TA site of TetR T vector
How to cite: RVD-TA7 was a gift from Bin Shen (Addgene plasmid # 173386 ; http://n2t.net/addgene:173386 ; RRID:Addgene_173386)
