[The description below was written by a language model from this plasmid's Addgene catalogue record and pLannotate feature annotations shown in this document.]
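Description:
RVD-TA7 is a small (about 2.6 kb) bacterial module plasmid from a library of building blocks for one-step assembly of custom TALE repeat arrays, such as those used in DdCBE mitochondrial base editors and other TALE-based proteins. It is built on a "TetR T vector", a tetracycline-selectable TA-cloning backbone. The depositor notes that the insert sits in the TA site of this vector. The record does not specify a vector type, and nothing in it points to use beyond propagation in E. coli as a source of an assembly fragment.

The insert is a synthetic dimer of two TALE repeats carrying the repeat-variable diresidues NG and NI, designated for position 7 of the array. In the standard TALE code NG recognises thymine and NI recognises adenine, which matches the "TA" in the plasmid name. A library of such position-specific dimers lets a user pick the modules matching a target DNA sequence and join them in a defined order. The record does not state the enzymes or overhangs used for that assembly, and the 5′ cloning site is listed as unknown.

The feature table annotates only backbone elements, and the RVD insert itself was not detected. These elements are a high-copy ColE1/pUC-type origin spanning the sequence origin, a tet promoter driving the tetracycline efflux gene (TcR) that provides selection, and a T7 promoter. Short fragments of an RSF origin and of a kanamycin resistance gene are probably non-functional remnants of vector construction. No eukaryotic expression elements are annotated.
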