Features (pLannotate 1.2.2; 6 found; start..end, strand, type, name):
    620..659     -  rep_origin     RSF ori (fragment): Plasmids containing the RSF 1030 origin of replication can be propagated in E. coli cells that contain additional plasmids with compatible origins.
    675..703     +  promoter       tet promoter: E. coli promoter for tetracycline efflux protein gene
    751..1941    +  CDS            TcR: tetracycline efflux protein; tet; confers resistance to tetracycline
   2039..2113    +  CDS            KanR (fragment): aminoglycoside phosphotransferase; aphA-3; confers resistance to kanamycin
   2116..2134    -  promoter       T7 promoter: promoter for bacteriophage T7 RNA polymerase
   2563..548     +  rep_origin     ori (across the origin): high-copy-number ColE1/pMB1/pBR322/pUC origin of replication
>Addgene plasmid #173386 | RVD-TA7 | addgene full sequence | sequence record 361568 | Addgene NGS Result
CAAAAAAACCACCGCTACCAGCGGTGGTTTGTTTGCCGGATCAAGAGCTACCAACTCTTTTTCCGAAGGT
AACTGGCTTCAGCAGAGCGCAGATACCAAATACTGTTCTTCTAGTGTAGCCGTAGTTAGGCCACCACTTC
AAGAACTCTGTAGCACCGCCTACATACCTCGCTCTGCTAATCCTGTTACCAGTGGCTGCTGCCAGTGGCG
ATAAGTCGTGTCTTACCGGGTTGGACTCAAGACGATAGTTACCGGATAAGGCGCAGCGGTCGGGCTGAAC
GGGGGGTTCGTGCACACAGCCCAGCTTGGAGCGAACGACCTACACCGAACTGAGATACCTACAGCGTGAG
CTATGAGAAAGCGCCACGCTTCCCGAAGGGAGAAAGGCGGACAGGTATCCGGTAAGCGGCAGGGTCGGAA
CAGGAGAGCGCACGAGGGAGCTTCCAGGGGGAAACGCCTGGTATCTTTATAGTCCTGTCGGGTTTCGCCA
CCTCTGACTTGAGCGTCGATTTTTGTGATGCTCGTCAGGGGGGCGGAGCCTATGGAAAAACGCCAGCAAC
GCGGCCTTTTTACGGTTCCTGGCCTTTTGCTGGCCTTTTGCTCACATGTTCTTTCCTGCGTTATCCACAG
AATCAGGGGATAACGCAGGAAAGAACATGAATTAATTCTCATGTTTGACAGCTTATCATCGATTAGCTTT
AATGCGGTAGTTTATCACAGTTAAATTGCTAACGCAGTCAGGCACCGTGTATGAAATCTAACAATGCGCT
CATCGTCATCCTCGGCACCGTCACCCTGGATGCTGTAGGCATAGGCTTGGTTATGCCGGTACTGCCGGGC
CTCTTGCGGGATATCGTCCATTCCGACAGCATCGCCAGTCACTATGGCGTGCTGCTAGCGCTATATGCGT
TGATGCAATTTCTATGCGCACCCGTTCTCGGAGCACTGTCCGACCGCTTTGGCCGCCGCCCAGTCCTGCT
CGCTTCGCTACTTGGAGCCACTATCGACTACGCGATCATGGCGACCACACCCGTCCTGTGGATTCTCTAC
GCCGGACGCATCGTGGCCGGCATCACCGGCGCCACAGGTGCGGTTGCTGGCGCCTATATCGCCGACATCA
CCGATGGGGAAGATCGGGCTCGCCACTTCGGGCTCATGAGCGCTTGTTTCGGCGTGGGTATGGTGGCAGG
CCCCGTGGCCGGGGGACTGTTGGGCGCCATCTCCTTACATGCACCATTCCTTGCGGCGGCGGTGCTCAAC
GGCCTCAACCTACTACTGGGCTGCTTCCTAATGCAGGAGTCGCATAAGGGAGAGCGCCGACCCATGCCCT
TGAGAGCCTTCAACCCAGTCAGCTCCTTCCGGTGGGCGCGGGGCATGACTATCGTCGCCGCACTTATGAC
TGTCTTCTTTATCATGCAACTCGTAGGACAGGTGCCGGCAGCGCTCTGGGTCATTTTCGGCGAGGACCGC
TTTCGCTGGAGCGCGACGATGATCGGCCTGTCGCTTGCGGTATTCGGAATCTTGCACGCCCTCGCTCAAG
CCTTCGTCACTGGTCCCGCCACCAAACGTTTCGGCGAGAAGCAGGCCATTATCGCCGGCATGGCGGCCGA
CGCGCTGGGCTACGTCTTGCTGGCGTTCGCGACGCGAGGCTGGATGGCCTTCCCCATTATGATTCTTCTC
GCTTCCGGCGGCATCGGGATGCCCGCGTTGCAGGCCATGCTGTCCAGGCAGGTAGATGACGACCATCAGG
GACAGCTTCAAGGATCGCTCGCGGCTCTTACCAGCCTAACTTCGATCATTGGACCGCTGATCGTCACGGC
GATTTATGCCGCCTCGGCGAGCACATGGAACGGGTTGGCATGGATTGTAGGCGCCGCCCTATACCTTGTC
TGCCTCCCCGCGTTGCGTCGCGGTGCATGGAGCCGGGCCACCTCGACCTGAATGGAAGCCGGCGGCACCT
CGCTAACGGATTCACCACTCCAAGAATTGGAGCCAATCAATTCTTGCGGAGAACTGTGAATGCGCAAACC
AACCCTTGATCGGGGAAGAACAGTATGTCGAGCTATTTTTTGACTTACTGGGGATCAAGCCTGATTGGGA
GAAAATAAAATATCCCCTATAGTGAGTCGTATTACATGGTCATAGCTGTTTCCTGGCAGCTCTGGCCCGT
GTCTCAAAATCTCTGATGTTACATTGCACAAGATAAAAATATATCATCATGCCTCCTCTAGACCAAAGCT
GGTCTCAACTTGCAATCGCTACAACTTGATCTGGGGTGAGTCCGTGGGCTTGACAGAGAACTGGAAGGAG
GCGCTGAACCGTCTCAAGAGCCTGTTTGCCACCAATATTACTAGCAATCGCTACAACTTGCTCGGGCGTC
AGGCCGTGGGCTTGACAGAGAACTGGTAGAAGGCGCTGAACAGTCTCAAGAGCCTGTTTGCCACCCCCAT
TACTGGCTCGAGACCATATCTGGTCGAGCCACCCATGACCAAAATCCCTTAACGTGAGTTACGCGTCGTT
CCACTGAGCGTCAGACCCCGTAGAAAAGATCAAAGGATCTTCTTGAGATCCTTTTTTTCTGCGCGTAATC
TGCTGCTTGCAAA
