>Addgene plasmid #173386 | RVD-TA7 | depositor partial sequence | sequence record 336341 | RVD flanked by two Bsa I sites
GGTCTCGAGCCAGTAATGGGGGTGGCAAACAGGCTCTTGAGACTGTTCAGCGCCTTCTACCAGTTCTCTG
TCAAGCCCACGGCCTGACGCCCGAGCAAGTTGTAGCGATTGCTAGTAATATTGGTGGCAAACAGGCTCTT
GAGACGGTTCAGCGCCTCCTTCCAGTTCTCTGTCAAGCCCACGGACTCACCCCAGATCAAGTTGTAGCGA
TTGCAAGTTGAGACC
